>Addgene plasmid #212193 | pLSU2/mIR{PepGMV}:mNeonGreen:NosT | addgene full sequence | sequence record 443884 | Addgene NGS Result
TGTGGATAGCACGTACATTGGGAACCCAAAGCCGTACATTGGGAACCGGAACCCGTACATTGGGAACCCA
AAGCCGTACATTGGGAACCGGTCACACATGTAAGTGACTGATATAAAAGAGAAAAAAGGCGATTTTTCCG
CCTAAAACTCTTTAAAACTTATTAAAACTCTTAAAACCCGCCTGGCCTGTGCATAACTGTCTGGCCAGCG
CACAGCCGAAGAGCTGCAAAAAGCGCCTACCCTTCGGTCGCTGCGCTCCCTACGCCCCGCCGCTTCGCGT
CGGCCTATCGCGGCCGCTGGCCGCTCAAAAATGGCTGGCCTACGGCCAGGCAATCTGCTAGCGCGCGGAC
AAGCTAGGATTGGCAGGATATATTCAGTTGTAAATGATATCGCATGCTATGCAGCATTTTTTTGGTGTAT
GTGGGCCCCAAATGAAGTGCAGGTCAAACCTTGACAGTGACGACAAATCGTTGGGCGGGTCCAGGGCGAA
TTTTGCGACAACATGTCGAGGCTCAGCAGCTGAAAATTCAAACGCGCTAGTCAATGCTATCAATCTGTCG
TGTTCACACGGCATCAAACGGTCACCAATGACGTCAATGGGCTTCCTTAGTCAATATAAAAACCAACGGC
TCAGACTTACCAGCGGCAGGTATTTGTAGTACATCCAACACTGCCCTGATCTTCGCATGATTGAACAAGA
TGGATTGCACGCAGGTTCTCCGGCCGCTTGGGTGGAGAGGCTATTCGGCTATGACTGGGCACAACAGACA
ATCGGCTGCTCTGATGCCGCCGTGTTCCGGCTGTCAGCGCAGGGGCGCCCGGTTCTTTTTGTCAAGACCG
ACCTGTCCGGTGCCCTGAATGAACTCCAGGACGAGGCAGCGCGGCTATCGTGGCTGGCCACGACGGGCGT
TCCTTGCGCAGCTGTGCTCGACGTTGTCACTGAAGCGGGAAGGGACTGGCTGCTATTGGGCGAAGTGCCG
GGGCAGGATCTCCTGTCATCTCACCTTGCTCCTGCCGAGAAAGTATCCATCATGGCTGATGCAATGCGGC
GGCTGCATACGCTTGATCCGGCTACCTGCCCATTCGACCACCAAGCGAAACATCGCATCGAGCGAGCACG
TACTCGGATGGAAGCCGGTCTTGTCGATCAGGATGATCTGGACGAAGAGCATCAGGGGCTCGCGCCAGCC
GAACTGTTCGCCAGGCTCAAGGCGCGGATGCCCGACGGCGAGGATCTCGTCGTGACACATGGCGATGCCT
GCTTGCCGAATATCATGGTGGAAAATGGCCGCTTTTCTGGATTCATCGACTGTGGCCGGCTGGGTGTGGC
GGACCGCTATCAGGACATAGCGTTGGCTACCCGTGATATTGCTGAAGAGCTTGGCGGCGAATGGGCTGAC
CGCTTCCTCGTGCTTTACGGTATCGCCGCTCCCGATTCGCAGCGCATCGCCTTCTATCGCCTTCTTGACG
AGTTCTTCTGAGCGGGACTCCAGATCACCGTCGCCGACACCTAATAAAGTCGGCTAATCTATGTGATTGA
GTGTGTCTTGACTTTGTTATTTTGCATGTTTCCAATGTCATTTAGTAACGAAATAAACGTTATCCTCTTC
TAAAAGCAGGCTGTGTTTTCGGCAAACATCGCCACCCATCGCTAGTTTTTCTAAAAGTGTTCTAAGCGGG
CCTGGTAATAATCTATACGAGCTTATATTTCTAATCATTGCCGAAAAATCCTGTTTCGAAATAATTTTGT
AACTCTCTTTAATATCACCACGAGCAAGCTTGGAATTCTCTGCCTGACGCACAGTGATGCTCTCCCCGGT
GCGTGAATCCATTATTTGCGCAGTTGATGTGGAGGAAGATAGAGCAGCCGCAGTTTAGGTCTATTGGATC
CCGGATGGCCGCGATTTTTCGGAGTCCTTGGGGGACCACTCAGAATAGAGGGCTGAGATTAAATAGATAA
AGAGAGGGGACCACCAATTATTTGATTTTGACTGACCAATCACATCCCGCCTGTCAAGTCTAGATATTTG
TGCCTTGGTGACCAAGGTGTGGTCCTATAAATGCACGTGCATGTGCATTTAGACCTTTAATTCAAAACGC
GTGCTCGAGGGTACCGAATTCATGGTTTCCAAAGGTGAGGAAGATAATATGGCTAGTTTACCTGCCACAC
ATGAGCTACACATATTCGGCAGCATAAACGGTGTAGATTTTGATATGGTTGGACAAGGGACAGGTAATCC
TAATGATGGATATGAGGAGTTGAACCTCAAATCTACCAAGGGGGACCTTCAATTCTCCCCATGGATCCTA
GTCCCTCACATTGGATACGGCTTCCACCAGTACTTACCATACCCAGATGGAATGTCCCCTTTCCAAGCAG
CCATGGTTGACGGTTCCGGGTACCAGGTACATAGGACAATGCAATTTGAGGACGGGGCTTCTCTGACTGT
GAATTACCGATATACCTATGAAGGCAGTCACATAAAGGGCGAAGCACAAGTGAAGGGCACCGGATTTCCT
GCCGACGGGCCTGTAATGACTAATAGCTTGACCGCCGCAGATTGGTGCAGGTCAAAAAAGACCTACCCAA
ATGACAAGACAATAATCTCTACATTTAAGTGGAGCTACACTACAGGGAATGGTAAACGATATAGATCAAC
TGCTAGAACCACATATACCTTCGCTAAACCTATGGCAGCCAATTATCTGAAGAACCAGCCCATGTATGTG
TTCCGAAAGACTGAACTCAAGCATAGCAAAACCGAACTCAACTTCAAAGAGTGGCAAAAGGCTTTCACTG
ACGTGATGGGAATGGACGAGTTATATAAGTAACTGCAGGATCGTTCAAACATTTGGCAATAAAGTTTCTT
AAGATTGAATCCTGTTGCCGGTCTTGCGATGATTATCATATAATTTCTGTTGAATTACGTTAAGCATGTA
ATAATTAACATGTAATGCATGACGTTATTTATGAGATGGGTTTTTATGATTAGAGTCCCGCAATTATACA
TTTAATACGCGATAGAAAACAAAATATAGCGCGCAAACTAGGATAAATTATCGCGCGCGGTGTCATCTAT
GTTACTAGATCGGGGAGCTCTGGCAGGATATATGCGGTTGTAATTCATTTTTATTGTCTAAATTTCTGTA
TTTGTTTGTTTGCAATTAGATCCACGTTGTGTCTCAAAATCTCTGATGTTACATTGCACAAGATAAAAAT
ATATCATCATGAACAATAAAACTGTCTGCTTACATAAACAGTAATACAAGGGGTGTTATGAGCCATATTC
AACGGGAAACGTCTTGTTCGAGGCCGCGATTAAATTCCAACATGGATGCTGATTTATATGGGTATAAATG
GGCTCGCGATAATGTCGGGCAATCAGGTGCGACAATCTACCGATTGTATGGGAAGCCCGATGCGCCAGAG
TTGTTTCTGAAACATGGCAAAGGTAGCGTTGCCAATGATGTTACAGATGAGATGGTCAGACTAAACTGGC
TGACGGAATTTATGCCTCTTCCGACCATCAAGCATTTTATCCGTACTCCTGATGATGCATGGTTACTCAC
CACTGCGATCCCAGGGAAAACAGCATTCCAGGTATTAGAAGAATATCCTGATTCAGGTGAAAATATTGTT
GATGCGCTGGCAGTGTTCCTGCGCCGGTTGCATTCGATTCCTGTTTGTAATTGTCCTTTTAACAGCGATC
GCGTATTTCGTCTCGCTCAGGCGCAATCACGAATGAATAACGGTTTGGTTGATGCGAGTGATTTTGATGA
CGAGCGTAATGGCTGGCCTGTTGAACAAGTCTGGAAAGAAATGCATAAACTTTTGCCATTCTCACCGGAT
TCAGTCGTCACTCATGGTGATTTCTCACTTGATAACCTTATTTTTGACGAGGGGAAATTAATAGGTTGTA
TTGATGTTGGACGAGTCGGAATCGCAGACCGATACCAGGATCTTGCCATCCTATGGAACTGCCTCGGTGA
GTTTTCTCCTTCATTACAGAAACGGCTTTTTCAAAAATATGGTATTGATAATCCTGATATGAATAAATTG
CAGTTTCATTTGATGCTCGATGAGTTTTTCTAATCAGAATTGGTTAATTGGTTGTAACACTGGCAGAGCA
TTACGCTGACTTGACGGGACGGCGGCTTTGTTGAATCAATTGATCTTCTTGAAATCCTTTTTTTCTGCGC
GTAATCTGCTGCTTGCAAACAAAAAAACCACCGCTACCAGCGGTGGTTTGTTTGCCGGATCAAGAGCTAC
CAACTCTTTTTCCGAAGGTAACTGGCTTCAGCAGAGCGCAGATACCAAATACTGTTCTTCTAGTGTAGCC
GTAGTTAGGCCACCACTTCAAGAACTCTGTAGCACCGCCTACATACCTCGCTCTGCTAATCCTGTTACCA
GTGGCTGCTGCCAGTGGCGATAAGTCGTGTCTTACCGGGTTGGACTCAAGACGATAGTTACCGGATAAGG
CGCAGCGGTCGGGCTGAACGGGGGGTTCGTGCACACAGCCCAGCTTGGAGCGAACGACCTACACCGAACT
GAGATACCTACAGCGTGAGCTATGAGAAAGCGCCACGCTTCCCGAAGGGAGAAAGGCGGACAGGTATCCG
GTAAGCGGCAGGGTCGGAACAGGAGAGCGCACGAGGGAGCTTCCAGGGGGAAACGCCTGGTATCTTTATA
GTCCTGTCGGGTTTCGCCACCTCTGACTTGAGCGTCGATTTTTGTGATGCTCGTCAGGGGGGCGGAGCCT
ATGGAAAAACGCCAGCAACGCGGCCTTTTTACGGTTCCTGGCCTTTTGCTGGCCTTTTGCTCACATGTTC
TTTCCTGCGTTATCCCCTGATTCTGTGGATAACCGTATTACCGCCTTTGAGTGATCTCTGAAGAAACCGA
GCGCCGCCGTCTAAAAAGGTGATGTGTATTTGAGTAAAACAGCTTGCGTCATGCGGTCGCTGCGTATATG
ATGCGATGAGTAAATAAACAAATACGCAAGGGGAACGCATGAAGGTTATCGCTGTACTTAACCAGAAAGG
CGGGTCAGGCAAGACGACCATCGCAACCCATCTAGCCCGCGCCCTGCAACTCGCCGGGGCCGATGTTCTG
TTAGTCGATTCCGATCCCCAGGGCAGTGCCCGCGATTGGGCGGCCGTGCGGGAAGATCAACCGCTAACCG
TTGTCGGCATCGACCGCCCGACGATTGACCGCGACGTGAAGGCCATCGGCCGGCGCGACTTCGTAGTGAT
CGACGGAGCGCCCCAGGCGGCGGACTTGGCTGTGTCCGCGATCAAGGCAGCCGACTTCGTGCTGATTCCG
GTGCAGCCAAGCCCTTACGACATATGGGCCACCGCCGACCTGGTGGAGCTGGTTAAGCAGCGCATTGAGG
TCACGGATGGAAGGCTACAAGCGGCCTTTGTCGTGTCGCGGGCGATCAAAGGCACGCGCATCGGCGGTGA
GGTTGCCGAGGCGCTGGCCGGGTACGAGCTGCCCATTCTTGAGTCCCGTATCACGCAGCGCGTGAGCTAC
CCAGGCACTGCCGCCGCCGGCACAACCGTTCTTGAATCAGAACCCGAGGGCGACGCTGCCCGCGAGGTCC
AGGCGCTGGCCGCTGAAATTAAATCAAAACTCATTTGAGTTAATGAGGTAAAGAGAAAATGAGCAAAAGC
ACAAACACGCTAAGTGCCGGCCGTCCGAGCGCACGCAGCAGCAAGGCTGCAACGTTGGCCAGCCTGGCAG
ACACGCCAGCCATGAAGCGGGTCAACTTTCAGTTGCCGGCGGAGGATCACACCAAGCTGAAGATGTACGC
GGTACGCCAAGGCAAGACCATTACCGAGCTGCTATCTGAATACATCGCGCAGCTACCAGAGTAAATGAGC
AAATGAATAAATGAGTAGATGAATTTTAGCGGCTAAAGGAGGCGGCATGGAAAATCAAGAACAACCAGGC
ACCGACGCCGTGGAATGCCCCATGTGTGGAGGAACGGGCGGTTGGCCAGGCGTAAGCGGCTGGGTTGTCT
GCCGGCCCTGCAATGGCACTGGAACCCCCAAGCCCGAGGAATCGGCGTGAGCGGTCGCAAACCATCCGGC
CCGGTACAAATCGGCGCGGCGCTGGGTGATGACCTGGTGGAGAAGTTGAAGGCCGCGCAGGCCGCCCAGC
GGCAACGCATCGAGGCAGAAGCACGCCCCGGTGAATCGTGGCAAGCGGCCGCTGATCGAATCCGCAAAGA
ATCCCGGCAACCGCCGGCAGCCGGTGCGCCGTCGATTAGGAAGCCGCCCAAGGGCGACGAGCAACCAGAT
TTTTTCGTTCCGATGCTCTATGACGTGGGCACCCGCGATAGTCGCAGCATCATGGACGTGGCCGTTTTCC
GTCTGTCGAAGCGTGACCGACGAGCTGGCGAGGTGATCCGCTACGAGCTTCCAGACGGGCACGTAGAGGT
TTCCGCAGGGCCGGCCGGCATGGCCAGTGTGTGGGATTACGACCTGGTACTGATGGCGGTTTCCCATCTA
ACCGAATCCATGAACCGATACCGGGAAGGGAAGGGAGACAAGCCCGGCCGCGTGTTCCGTCCACACGTTG
CGGACGTACTCAAGTTCTGCCGGCGAGCCGATGGCGGAAAGCAGAAAGACGACCTGGTAGAAACCTGCAT
TCGGTTAAACACCACGCACGTTGCCATGCAGCGTACGAAGAAGGCCAAGAACGGCCGCCTGGTGACGGTA
TCCGAGGGTGAAGCCTTGATTAGCCGCTACAAGATCGTAAAGAGCGAAACCGGGCGGCCGGAGTACATCG
AGATCGAGCTAGTTGATTGGATGTACCGCGAGATCACAGAAGGCAAGAACCCGGACGTGCTGACGGTTCA
CCCCGATTACTTTTTGATCGATCCCGGCATCGGCCGTTTTCTCTACCGCCTGGCACGCCGCGCCGCAGGC
AAGGCAGAAGCCAGATGGTTGTTCAAGACGATCTACGAACGCAGTGGCAGCGCCGGAGAGTTCAAGAAGT
TCTGTTTCACCGTGCGCAAGCTGATCGGGTCAAATGACCTGCCGGAGTACGATTTGAAGGAGGAGGCGGG
GCAGGCTGGCCCGATCCTAGTCATGCGCTACCGCAACCTGATCGAGGGCGAAGCATCCGCCGGTTCCTAA
TGTACGGAGCAGATGCTAGGGCAAATTGCCCTAGCAGGGGAAAAAGGTCGAAAAGATCTCTTTCC
Features (pLannotate 1.2.2; 12 found; start..end, strand, type, name):
      1..195     +  rep_origin     pVS1 oriV: origin of replication for the Pseudomonas plasmid pVS1 (Heeb et al., 2000)
    362..385     +  misc_feature   LB T-DNA repeat: left border repeat from octopine Ach5 T-DNA
    398..519     +  terminator     OCS terminator (fragment): octopine synthase terminator
    583..603     +  promoter       mCMV promoter (fragment): mouse cytomegalovirus (CMV) immediate early promoter
    687..1478    +  CDS            neo: KKA2_KLEPN - Also known as kan, nptII. Experimental evidence at protein level: Swiss-Prot protein existence level 1. Resistance to kanamycin, neomycin, paromomycin, ribostamycin, butirosin and gentamicin B. From Klebsiella pneumoniae.
   1780..1884    -  CDS            TRAP_CALCV (fragment): Experimental evidence at protein level: Swiss-Prot protein existence level 1. Strong activator of the late viral genes promoters. Enhances the expression of the capsid protein and nuclear shuttle protein. Acts as a suppressor of RNA-mediated gene silencing, also known as post- transcriptional gene silencing (PTGS), a mechanism of plant viral defense that limits the accumulation of viral RNAs. Suppresses the host RNA silencing by inhibiting adenosine kinase 2 (ADK2), a kinase involved in a general methylation pathway. Also suppresses the host basal defense by interacting with and inhibiting SNF
   2122..2829    +  CDS            mNeonGreen: mNeonGreen is a basic (constitutively fluorescent) green/yellow fluorescent protein published in 2013, derived from Branchiostoma lanceolatum. It is reported to be a very rapidly-maturing monomer with moderate acid sensitivity.
   2839..3091    +  terminator     NOS terminator: nopaline synthase terminator and poly(A) signal
   3278..4093    +  CDS            KanR: aminoglycoside phosphotransferase; aph(3')-Ia; confers resistance to kanamycin in bacteria or G418 (Geneticin®) in eukaryotes
   4179..4767    +  rep_origin     ori: high-copy-number ColE1/pMB1/pBR322/pUC origin of replication
   5009..5638    +  CDS            pVS1 StaA: stability protein from the Pseudomonas plasmid pVS1 (Heeb et al., 2000)
   6067..7140    +  CDS            pVS1 RepA: replication protein from the Pseudomonas plasmid pVS1 (Heeb et al., 2000)
