[The description below was written by a language model from this plasmid's Addgene catalogue record and pLannotate feature annotations shown in this document.]
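Description:
pLSU2/mIR{PepGMV}:mNeonGreen:NosT is a compact (about 7.2 kb) plant-expression binary vector built on the pLSU2 backbone for Agrobacterium-mediated T-DNA delivery. It carries two replication systems. A high-copy ColE1/pUC-type origin supports propagation in E. coli, and the pVS1 module (oriV, the RepA replication protein and the StaA stability protein) allows stable maintenance in Agrobacterium. Bacterial selection is by kanamycin, conferred by an aph(3')-Ia KanR gene located in the backbone.

The payload is a 711 bp tomato codon-optimized mNeonGreen, a bright, fast-maturing monomeric green/yellow fluorescent protein. It is driven by a modified intergenic region (mIR) promoter from the geminivirus pepper golden mosaic virus and terminated by the nopaline synthase (NOS) terminator and poly(A) signal. The automated annotation does not label the promoter itself. It does detect a short reverse-strand fragment resembling a begomovirus TrAP coding sequence just upstream of the reporter, which fits a geminivirus-derived segment at that position.

Between the annotated octopine-type left border repeat and the reporter cassette lies an nptII (neo) gene, presumably the plant-selectable kanamycin marker, with an OCS terminator fragment nearby. Its promoter is not clearly annotated, and the very short "mCMV promoter" hit is probably a spurious match. No right border repeat was detected by the annotation, although one would be expected downstream of the NOS terminator.

According to the record, the construct serves to express mNeonGreen from the modified PepGMV promoter. This makes it suitable as a fluorescent reporter of that viral promoter's activity in plant tissue, with the codon optimization pointing to tomato as the intended host.
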