Addgene plasmid #212193: pLSU2/mIR{PepGMV}:mNeonGreen:NosT
Purpose: This binary vector expresses mNeonGreen with a modified IR pepper golden mosaic virus (PepGMV) promoter
Depositing lab: Wayne Curtis. Depositing organization: Pennsylvania State University.
Backbone
  Vector backbone: pLSU2
  Vector type: Plant Expression
Growth in bacteria
  Bacterial resistance: Kanamycin, 50 μg/mL
  Growth temperature: 37°C
  Growth strain: DH5alpha
  Copy number: High Copy
Gene/Insert
  Gene/Insert name: Tomato codon optimized version of mNeonGreen
  Species: Synthetic
  Insert size (bp): 711
  Mutation: mNeonGreen codon-optimized for tomato
  Promoter: PepGMV mIR promoter
  Cloning method: Restriction Enzyme; 5′ cloning site Unknown (unknown if destroyed); 3′ cloning site Unknown (unknown if destroyed)
  Sequencing primers: 5′ Unknown; 3′ Unknown
Terms and licenses: Academic/Nonprofit Terms; Industry Terms: Not Available to Industry
How to cite: pLSU2/mIR{PepGMV}:mNeonGreen:NosT was a gift from Wayne Curtis (Addgene plasmid # 212193 ; http://n2t.net/addgene:212193 ; RRID:Addgene_212193)
